Addgene plasmid #135537: pCAG_Xph20-SNAPf-CCR5TC
Purpose: Encodes a specific PSD-95 binder (Xph20) fused to SNAPf, CCR5TC zinc finger, and KRAB(A) transcriptional repressor domain
Depositing lab: Matthieu Sainlos. Depositing organization: CNRS UMR 5297, Institut Interdisciplinaire de Neurosciences (IINS). Publication: Engineering paralog-specific PSD-95 recombinant binders as minimally interfering multimodal probes for advanced imaging techniques. Rimbault C, Breillat C, Compans B, Toulme E, Nunes Vicente F, Fernandez-Monreal M, Mascalchi P, Genuer C, Puente-Munoz V, Gauthereau I, Hosy E, Claverol S, Giannone G, Chamma I, Mackereth CD, Poujol C, Choquet D, Sainlos M. Elife. 2024 Jan 3;13:e69620. doi: 10.7554/eLife.69620. PubMed 38167295.
Backbone
  Vector backbone: pCAG
  Backbone manufacturer: Don B. Arnold lab (USC)
  Backbone size w/o insert (bp): 6678
  Total vector size (bp): 7360
  Vector type: Mammalian Expression
Growth in bacteria
  Bacterial resistance: Ampicillin, 100 μg/mL
  Growth temperature: 37°C
  Growth strain: DH5alpha
  Copy number: Low Copy
Gene/Insert
  Gene/Insert name: Xph20
  Species: Synthetic
  Insert size (bp): 582
  Promoter: CAG
  Tag / fusion protein: SNAPf (C terminal on insert)
  Cloning method: Restriction Enzyme; 5′ cloning site BglII (not destroyed); 3′ cloning site NheI (not destroyed)
  Sequencing primers: 5′ pCAG-F; 3′ GGTTCTGATGTGCCTGCTCA
Terms and licenses: Academic/Nonprofit Terms; Industry Terms: Not Available to Industry
Depositor comments: Please visit https://doi.org/10.1101/2021.04.07.438431 for bioRxiv preprint.
How to cite: pCAG_Xph20-SNAPf-CCR5TC was a gift from Matthieu Sainlos (Addgene plasmid # 135537 ; http://n2t.net/addgene:135537 ; RRID:Addgene_135537)
