[The description below was written by a language model from this plasmid's Addgene catalogue record and pLannotate feature annotations shown in this document.]
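Description:
pCAG_Xph20-SNAPf-CCR5TC is a mammalian expression plasmid built on the pCAG backbone and used to produce a self-regulating intracellular probe for the postsynaptic scaffold protein PSD-95. It is propagated in E. coli through a ColE1/pUC-type origin with ampicillin selection (AmpR under its own bla promoter). The catalogue lists it as low copy although the annotated origin is of the high-copy type. The sequenced record is about 7.4 kb, close to the stated total size. An SV40 origin fragment and leftover lac and T3 elements are also present in the backbone.

Expression is driven by the CAG promoter, seen in the feature table as the CMV enhancer followed by the chicken β-actin/rabbit β-globin chimeric intron. The open reading frame begins with Xph20, a synthetic PSD-95-specific binder. Its annotation as a fibronectin fragment is consistent with a fibronectin-domain-type scaffold. Xph20 is fused at its C terminus to SNAPf, the fast-reacting SNAP-tag that couples covalently to benzylguanine-derivatised dyes, so the probe can be labelled with a chosen fluorophore. Downstream lie the CCR5TC zinc-finger domain and a KRAB(A) repressor domain, the latter picked up by the annotation as a ZNF720-like fragment. A second small chimeric intron, a WPRE that enhances transcript expression, and bGH and rabbit β-globin polyadenylation signals follow the coding region.

In designs of this kind, the zinc finger and KRAB module lets excess unbound probe enter the nucleus and repress its own transcription, which matches expression to target abundance. No zinc-finger binding site is annotated in the feature table, however. The associated work uses such binders as minimally perturbing probes for advanced imaging of endogenous PSD-95.
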