Features (pLannotate 1.2.2; 27 found; start..end, strand, type, name):
      5..23      +  enhancer       CMV enhancer (fragment): human cytomegalovirus immediate early enhancer
     40..419     +  enhancer       CMV enhancer: human cytomegalovirus immediate early enhancer
    697..1713    +  intron         chimeric intron: chimera between introns from chicken β-actin and rabbit β-globin
   1711..1767    +  CDS            HBB (fragment): HBB_LEPEU - Experimental evidence at protein level: Swiss-Prot protein existence level 1. Involved in oxygen transport from the lung to the various peripheral tissues. From Lepus europaeus (European hare).
   1767..1784    +  misc_feature   MCS (fragment): multiple cloning site
   1800..2033    +  CDS            FINC_PLEWA (fragment): Experimental evidence at transcript level: Swiss-Prot protein existence level 2. Fibronectins bind cell surfaces and various compounds including collagen, fibrin, heparin, DNA, and actin. Fibronectins are involved in cell adhesion, cell motility, opsonization, wound healing, and maintenance of cell shape. May be involved in osteoblast compaction (By similarity). From Pleurodeles waltl (Iberian ribbed newt).
   2115..2657    +  CDS            SNAP-tag®: human O6-alkylguanine-DNA-alkyltransferase variant that forms covalent bonds with benzylguanine derivatives fast-reacting variant, optimized for mammalian expression
   2727..3068    +  CDS            CCR5TC: zinc-finger domain from the CCR5-224 (+) zinc-finger nuclease that recognizes the left half-site target sequence in the human CCR5 gene (Perez et al., 2008; Gross et al., 2013)
   3126..3242    +  CDS            ZNF720 (fragment): ZN720_HUMAN - Experimental evidence at protein level: Swiss-Prot protein existence level 1. From Homo sapiens (Human).
   3291..3423    +  intron         chimeric intron: chimera between introns from human β-globin and immunoglobulin heavy chain genes
   3432..4020    +  misc_feature   WPRE: woodchuck hepatitis virus posttranscriptional regulatory element
   4024..4040    +  misc_feature   MCS (fragment): pUC18/19 multiple cloning site
   4053..4164    +  polyA_signal   bGH poly(A) signal: bovine growth hormone polyadenylation signal
   4260..4278    -  promoter       T3 promoter: promoter for bacteriophage T3 RNA polymerase
   4332..4385    +  CDS            HBB (fragment): HBB_PONPY - Experimental evidence at transcript level: Swiss-Prot protein existence level 2. Involved in oxygen transport from the lung to the various peripheral tissues. From Pongo pygmaeus (Bornean orangutan).
   4460..4515    +  polyA_signal   β-globin poly(A) signal: rabbit β-globin polyadenylation signal (Gil and Proudfoot, 1987)
   4900..4916    -  protein_bind   lac operator: The lac repressor binds to the lac operator to inhibit transcription in E. coli. This inhibition can be relieved by adding lactose or isopropyl-β-D-thiogalactopyranoside (IPTG). lac repressor encoded by lacI
   4924..4954    -  promoter       lac promoter: promoter for the E. coli lac operon
   4969..4990    -  protein_bind   CAP binding site: CAP binding activates transcription in the presence of cAMP. E. coli catabolite activator protein
   5003..5042    -  CDS            lacI (fragment): lac repressor; lacI; The lac repressor binds to the lac operator to inhibit transcription in E. coli. This inhibition can be relieved by adding lactose or isopropyl-β-D-thiogalactopyranoside (IPTG).
   5049..5071    +  promoter       SV40 promoter (fragment): SV40 enhancer and early promoter
   5095..5230    +  rep_origin     SV40 ori: SV40 origin of replication
   5250..5384    +  polyA_signal   SV40 poly(A) signal: SV40 polyadenylation signal
   5386..5440    -  CDS            lacI (fragment): lac repressor; lacI; The lac repressor binds to the lac operator to inhibit transcription in E. coli. This inhibition can be relieved by adding lactose or isopropyl-β-D-thiogalactopyranoside (IPTG).
   5623..6211    -  rep_origin     ori: high-copy-number ColE1/pMB1/pBR322/pUC origin of replication
   6382..7242    -  CDS            AmpR: β-lactamase; bla; confers resistance to ampicillin, carbenicillin, and related antibiotics
   7243..7347    -  promoter       AmpR promoter: bla
>Addgene plasmid #135537 | pCAG_Xph20-SNAPf-CCR5TC | addgene full sequence | sequence record 274698 | Addgene NGS Result
GGTCGACATTGATTATTGACTAGAGTCATCCTCATCGTCGACATTGATTATTGACTAGTTATTAATAGTA
ATCAATTACGGGGTCATTAGTTCATAGCCCATATATGGAGTTCCGCGTTACATAACTTACGGTAAATGGC
CCGCCTGGCTGACCGCCCAACGACCCCCGCCCATTGACGTCAATAATGACGTATGTTCCCATAGTAACGC
CAATAGGGACTTTCCATTGACGTCAATGGGTGGAGTATTTACGGTAAACTGCCCACTTGGCAGTACATCA
AGTGTATCATATGCCAAGTACGCCCCCTATTGACGTCAATGACGGTAAATGGCCCGCCTGGCATTATGCC
CAGTACATGACCTTATGGGACTTTCCTACTTGGCAGTACATCTACGTATTAGTCATCGCTATTACCATGG
TCGAGGTGAGCCCCACGTTCTGCTTCACTCTCCCCATCTCCCCCCCCTCCCCACCCCCAATTTTGTATTT
ATTTATTTTTTAATTATTTTGTGCAGCGATGGGGGCGGGGGGGGGGGGGGGGCGCGCCRGGGGGGGGGGG
GGGGGGGGGGGGGGGGGGGGGGGSGRGGSGGAGAGGTGCGGCGGCAGCCAATCAGAGCGGCGCGCTCCGA
AAGTTTCCTTTTATGGCGAGGCGGCGGCGGCGGCGGCCCTATAAAAAGCGAAGCGCGCGGCGGGCGGGAG
TCGCTGCGCGCTGCCTTCGCCCCGTGCCCCGCTCCGCCGCCGCCTCGCGCCGCCCGCCCCGGCTCTGACT
GACCGCGTTACTCCCACAGGTGAGCGGGCGGGACGGCCCTTCTCCTCCGGGCTGTAATTAGCGCTTGGTT
TAATGACGGCTTGTTTCTTTTCTGTGGCTGCGTGAAAGCCTTGAGGGGCTCCGGGAGGGCCCTTTGTGCG
GGGGGAGCGGCTCGGGGGGTGCGTGCGTGTGTGTGTGCGTGGGGAGCGCCGCGTGCGGCTCCGCGCTGCC
CGGCGGCTGTGAGCGCTGCGGGCGCGGCGCGGGGCTTTGTGCGCTCCGCAGTGTGCGCGAGGGGAGCGCG
GCCGGGGGCGGTGCCCCGCGGTGCGGGGGGGGCTGCGAGGGGAACAAAGGCTGCGTGCGGGGTGTGTGCG
TGGGGGGGTGAGCAGGGGGTGTGGGCGCGTCGGTCGGGCTGCAACCCCCCCTGCACCCCCCTCCCCGAGT
TGCTGAGCACGGCCCGGCTTCGGGTGCGGGGCTCCGTACGGGGCGTGGCGCGGGGCTCGCCGTGCCGGGC
GGGGGGTGGCGGCAGGTGGGGGTGCCGGGCGGGGCGGGGCCGCCTCGGGCCGGGGRGGGCTCGGGGGAGG
GGCGCGGCGGCCCCCGGAGCGCCGGCGGCTGTCGAGGCGCGGCGAGCCGCAGCCATTGCCTTTTATGGTA
ATCGTGCGAGAGGGCGCAGGGACTTCCTTTGTCCCAAATCTGTGCGGAGCCGAAATCTGGGAGGCGCCGC
CGCACCCCCTCTAGCGGGCGCGGGGCGAAGCGGTGCGGCGCCGGCAGGAAGGAAATGGGCGGGGAGGGCC
TTCGTGCGTCGCCGCGCCGCCGTCCCCTTCTCCCTCTCCAGCCTCGGGGCTGTCCGCGGGGGGACGGCTG
CCTTCGGGGGGGACGGGGCAGGGCGGGGTTCGGCTTCTGGCGTGTGACCGGCGGCTCTAGAGCCTCTGCT
AACCATGTTCATGCCTTCTTCTTTTTCCTACAGCTCCTGGGCAACGTGCTGGTTATTGTGCTGTCTCATC
ATTTTGGCAAAGAATTCGGTACCGCGGGCCCGGGGCCACCATGGCGGGCAGCTCTGTCAGTTCCGTGCCG
ACCAAACTGGAAGTGGTTGCGGCCACCCCGACGTCTCTGCTGATCAGCTGGGATGCAGTGGCGAAGAATG
TGAAGGTCGGTTATTACCGTATCACCTATGGCGAAACGGGCGGTAACTCCCCGGTTCAGGAATTCACCGT
CCCGGGTAGTTCCTCAACCGCAACGATTTCCGGCCTGTCACCGGGTGTCGACTATACCATTACGGTTTAC
GCTAATGGGGTGCTGAGTAAGATGGTGCTTCCGATTTCTATCAATTACCGTACCGGTAGCGGCTCCAGTA
GATCTGGTAGCGGCGACAAAGACTGCGAAATGAAGCGCACCACCCTGGATAGCCCTCTGGGCAAGCTGGA
ACTGTCTGGGTGCGAACAGGGCCTGCACCGTATCATCTTCCTGGGCAAAGGAACATCTGCCGCCGACGCC
GTGGAAGTGCCTGCCCCAGCCGCCGTGCTGGGCGGACCAGAGCCACTGATGCAGGCCACCGCCTGGCTCA
ACGCCTACTTTCACCAGCCTGAGGCCATCGAGGAGTTCCCTGTGCCAGCCCTGCACCACCCAGTGTTCCA
GCAGGAGAGCTTTACCCGCCAGGTGCTGTGGAAACTGCTGAAAGTGGTGAAGTTCGGAGAGGTCATCAGC
TACAGCCACCTGGCCGCCCTGGCCGGCAATCCCGCCGCCACCGCCGCCGTGAAAACCGCCCTGAGCGGAA
ATCCCGTGCCCATTCTGATCCCCTGCCACCGGGTGGTGCAGGGCGACCTGGACGTGGGGGGCTACGAGGG
CGGGCTCGCCGTGAAAGAGTGGCTGCTGGCCCACGAGGGCCACAGACTGGGCAAGCCTGGGCTGGGTCCT
GCAGGCGGTAGCGGCTCCTCTGCTAGCGGAGCTGGCGCTGGAGCGGGTGCAGGGGCTGGCTCTAGATTCC
AGTGCCGGATCTGCATGCGGAACTTCAGCGACCGGTCCAACCTGAGCAGGCACATCAGAACCCACACCGG
AGAAAAGCCCTTCGCCTGCGACATTTGCGGCCGGAAGTTCGCCATCAGCAGCAACCTGAACAGCCACACC
AAGATCCACACTGGCAGCCAGAAACCTTTCCAGTGCAGAATTTGTATGAGAAACTTTAGCAGAAGCGACA
ACCTGGCCAGACACATCCGGACACATACTGGTGAAAAACCTTTTGCCTGTGATATCTGTGGCAGAAAGTT
TGCCACCTCCGGCAATCTGACCCGGCACACAAAGATTCACCTGCGGGGCAGCCAGCTATCGATTGTCGAC
GCTCCTGAACAACGTGAAGGTGCTTCTCAAGTTTCTGTTTCTGTTACTTTTGAAGATGTTGCTGTTCTTT
TTACTCGTGATGAATGGAAAAAACTTGATCTTTCTCAACGTTCTCTTTATCGTGAAGTTATGCTTGAAAA
TTATTCTAATCTTGCTTCTATGGCTTAAACGCGTTGTACAAGTAAAGCGGCCCCGGACTCGAGGCCGCAG
GTAAGTATCAAGGTTACAAGACAGGTTTAAGGAGACCAATAGAAACTGGGCTTGTCGAGACAGAGAAGAC
TCTTGCGTTTCTGATAGGCACCTATTGGTCTTACTGACATCCACTTTGCCTTTCTCTCCACAGGTGTCGA
CAATCAACCTCTGGATTACAAAATTTGTGAAAGATTGACTGGTATTCTTAACTATGTTGCTCCTTTTACG
CTATGTGGATACGCTGCTTTAATGCCTTTGTATCATGCTATTGCTTCCCGTATGGCTTTCATTTTCTCCT
CCTTGTATAAATCCTGGTTGCTGTCTCTTTATGAGGAGTTGTGGCCCGTTGTCAGGCAACGTGGCGTGGT
GTGCACTGTGTTTGCTGACGCAACCCCCACTGGTTGGGGCATTGCCACCACCTGTCAGCTCCTTTCCGGG
ACTTTCGCTTTCCCCCTCCCTATTGCCACGGCGGAACTCATCGCCGCCTGCCTTGCCCGCTGCTGGACAG
GGGCTCGGCTGTTGGGCACTGACAATTCCGTGGTGTTGTCGGGGAAGCTGACGTCCTTTCCATGGCTGCT
CGCCTGTGTTGCCACCTGGATTCTGCGCGGGACGTCCTTCTGCTACGTCCCTTCGGCCCTCAATCCAGCG
GACCTTCCTTCCCGCGGCCTGCTGCCGGCTCTGCGGCCTCTTCCGCGTCTTCGCCTTCGCCCTCAGACGA
GTCGGATCTCCCTTTGGGCCGCCTCCCCGCCTGGAATTCGAGCTCGGTACGATCAGCCTCGACTGTGCCT
TCTAGTTGCCAGCCATCTGTTGTTTGCCCCTCCCCCGTGCCTTCCTTGACCCTGGAAGGTGCCACTCCCA
CTGTCCTTTCCTAATAAAATGAGGAAATTGCATCGCATTGTCTGAGTAGGTGTCATTCTATTCTGGGGGG
TGGGGTGGGGCAGGACAGCAAGGGGGAGGATTGGGAAGACAATAGCCCAGCTTTTGTTCCCTTTAGTGAG
GGTTAATTGCGCGCTTGGCGTAATCATGGTCATMSSYKWWTYCWSTSYKMARKTGYWRKCTGCCTATCAG
AAGGTGGTGGCTGGTGTGGCCAATGCCCTGGCTCACAAATACCACTGAGATCGATCTTTTTCCCTCTGCC
AAAAATTATGGGGACATCATGAAGCCCCTTGAGCATCTGACTTCTGGCTAATAAAGGAAATTTATTTTCA
TTGCAATAGTGTGTTGGAATTTTTTGTGTCTCTCACTCGGAAGGACATATGGGAGGGCAAATCATTTAAA
ACATCAGAATGAGTATTTGGTTTAGAGTTTGGCAACATATGCCCATATGCTGGCTGCCATGAACAAAGGT
TGGCTATAAAGAGGTCATCAGTATATGAAACAGCCCCCTGCTGTCCATTCCTTATTCCATAGAAAAGCCT
TGACTTGAGGTTAGATTTTTTTTATATTTTGTTTTGTGTTATTTTTTTCTTTAACATCCCTAAAATTTTC
CTTACATGTTTTACTAGCCAGATTTTTCCTCCTCTCCTGACTACTCCCAGTCATAGCTGTCCCTCTTCTC
TTATGGAGATCCCTCGACCTGCAGCCCAAGCTTGGCGTAATCATGGTCATAGCTGTTTCCTGTGTGAAAT
TGTTATCCGCTCACAATTCCACACAACATACGAGCCGGAAGCATAAAGTGTAAAGCCTGGGGTGCCTAAT
GAGTGAGCTAACTCACATTAATTGCGTTGCGCTCACTGCCCGCTTTCCAGTCGGGAAACCTGTCGTGCCA
GCGGATCCGCATCTCAATTAGTCAGCAACCATAGTCCCGCCCCTAACTCCGCCCATCCCGCCCCTAACTC
CGCCCAGTTCCGCCCATTCTCCGCCCCATGGCTGACTAATTTTTTTTATTTATGCAGAGGCCGAGGCCGC
CTCGGCCTCTGAGCTATTCCAGAAGTAGTGAGGAGGCTTTTTTGGAGGCCTAGGCTTTTGCAAAAAGCTA
ACTTGTTTATTGCAGCTTATAATGGTTACAAATAAAGCAATAGCATCACAAATTTCACAAATAAAGCATT
TTTTTCACTGCATTCTAGTTGTGGTTTGTCCAAACTCATCAATGTATCTTATCATGTCTGGATCCGCTGC
ATTAATGAATCGGCCAACGCGCGGGGAGAGGCGGTTTGCGTATTGGGCGCTCTTCCGCTTCCTCGCTCAC
TGACTCGCTGCGCTCGGTCGTTCGGCTGCGGCGAGCGGTATCAGCTCACTCAAAGGCGGTAATACGGTTA
TCCACAGAATCAGGGGATAACGCAGGAAAGAACATGTGAGCAAAAGGCCAGCAAAAGGCCAGGAACCGTA
AAAAGGCCGCGTTGCTGGCGTTTTTCCATAGGCTCCGCCCCCCTGACGAGCATCACAAAAATCGACGCTC
AAGTCAGAGGTGGCGAAACCCGACAGGACTATAAAGATACCAGGCGTTTCCCCCTGGAAGCTCCCTCGTG
CGCTCTCCTGTTCCGACCCTGCCGCTTACCGGATACCTGTCCGCCTTTCTCCCTTCGGGAAGCGTGGCGC
TTTCTCATAGCTCACGCTGTAGGTATCTCAGTTCGGTGTAGGTCGTTCGCTCCAAGCTGGGCTGTGTGCA
CGAACCCCCCGTTCAGCCCGACCGCTGCGCCTTATCCGGTAACTATCGTCTTGAGTCCAACCCGGTAAGA
CACGACTTATCGCCACTGGCAGCAGCCACTGGTAACAGGATTAGCAGAGCGAGGTATGTAGGCGGTGCTA
CAGAGTTCTTGAAGTGGTGGCCTAACTACGGCTACACTAGAAGAACAGTATTTGGTATCTGCGCTCTGCT
GAAGCCAGTTACCTTCGGAAAAAGAGTTGGTAGCTCTTGATCCGGCAAACAAACCACCGCTGGTAGCGGT
GGTTTTTTTGTTTGCAAGCAGCAGATTACGCGCAGAAAAAAAGGATCTCAAGAAGATCCTTTGATCTTTT
CTACGGGGTCTGACGCTCAGTGGAACGAAAACTCACGTTAAGGGATTTTGGTCATGAGATTATCAAAAAG
GATCTTCACCTAGATCCTTTTAAATTAAAAATGAAGTTTTAAATCAATCTAAAGTATATATGAGTAAACT
TGGTCTGACAGTTACCAATGCTTAATCAGTGAGGCACCTATCTCAGCGATCTGTCTATTTCGTTCATCCA
TAGTTGCCTGACTCCCCGTCGTGTAGATAACTACGATACGGGAGGGCTTACCATCTGGCCCCAGTGCTGC
AATGATACCGCGAGACCCACGCTCACCGGCTCCAGATTTATCAGCAATAAACCAGCCAGCCGGAAGGGCC
GAGCGCAGAAGTGGTCCTGCAACTTTATCCGCCTCCATCCAGTCTATTAATTGTTGCCGGGAAGCTAGAG
TAAGTAGTTCGCCAGTTAATAGTTTGCGCAACGTTGTTGCCATTGCTACAGGCATCGTGGTGTCACGCTC
GTCGTTTGGTATGGCTTCATTCAGCTCCGGTTCCCAACGATCAAGGCGAGTTACATGATCCCCCATGTTG
TGCAAAAAAGCGGTTAGCTCCTTCGGTCCTCCGATCGTTGTCAGAAGTAAGTTGGCCGCAGTGTTATCAC
TCATGGTTATGGCAGCACTGCATAATTCTCTTACTGTCATGCCATCCGTAAGATGCTTTTCTGTGACTGG
TGAGTACTCAACCAAGTCATTCTGAGAATAGTGTATGCGGCGACCGAGTTGCTCTTGCCCGGCGTCAATA
CGGGATAATACCGCGCCACATAGCAGAACTTTAAAAGTGCTCATCATTGGAAAACGTTCTTCGGGGCGAA
AACTCTCAAGGATCTTACCGCTGTTGAGATCCAGTTCGATGTAACCCACTCGTGCACCCAACTGATCTTC
AGCATCTTTTACTTTCACCAGCGTTTCTGGGTGAGCAAAAACAGGAAGGCAAAATGCCGCAAAAAAGGGA
ATAAGGGCGACACGGAAATGTTGAATACTCATACTCTTCCTTTTTCAATATTATTGAAGCATTTATCAGG
GTTATTGTCTCATGAGCGGATACATATTTGAATGTATTTAGAAAAATAAACAAATAGGGGTTCCGCGCAC
ATTTCCCCGAAAAGTGCCACCTG
